>Addgene plasmid #144960 | TFORF3484 | addgene full sequence | sequence record 392356 | Addgene NGS Result
GGCTCCGGTGCCCGTCAGTGGGCAGAGCGCACATCGCCCACAGTCCCCGAGAAGTTGGGGGGAGGGGTCG
GCAATTGAACCGGTGCCTAGAGAAGGTGGCGCGGGGTAAACTGGGAAAGTGATGTCGTGTACTGGCTCCG
CCTTTTTCCCGAGGGTGGGGGAGAACCGTATATAAGTGCAGTAGTCGCCGTGAACGTTCTTTTTCGCAAC
GGGTTTGCCGCCAGAACACAGGTAAGTGCCGTGTGTGGTTCCCGCGGGCCTGGCCTCTTTACGGGTTATG
GCCCTTGCGTGCCTTGAATTACTTCCACCTGGCTGCAGTACGTGATTCTTGATCCCGAGCTTCGGGTTGG
AAGTGGGTGGGAGAGTTCGAGGCCTTGCGCTTAAGGAGCCCCTTCGCCTCGTGCTTGAGTTGAGGCCTGG
CCTGGGCGCTGGGGCCGCCGCGTGCGAATCTGGTGGCACCTTCGCGCCTGTCTCGCTGCTTTCGATAAGT
CTCTAGCCATTTAAAATTTTTGATGACCTGCTGCGACGCTTTTTTTCTGGCAAGATAGTCTTGTAAATGC
GGGCCAAGATCTGCACACTGGTATTTCGGTTTTTGGGGCCGCGGGCGGCGACGGGGCCCGTGCGTCCCAG
CGCACATGTTCGGCGAGGCGGGGCCTGCGAGCGCGGCCACCGAGAATCGGACGGGGGTAGTCTCAAGCTG
GCCGGCCTGCTCTGGTGCCTGGCCTCGCGCCGCCGTGTATCGCCCCGCCCTGGGCGGCAAGGCTGGCCCG
GTCGGCACCAGTTGCGTGAGCGGAAAGATGGCCGCTTCCCGGCCCTGCTGCAGGGAGCTCAAAATGGAGG
ACGCGGCGCTCGGGAGAGCGGGCGGGTGAGTCACCCACACAAAGGAAAAGGGCCTTTCCGTCCTCAGCCG
TCGCTTCATGTGACTCCACGGAGTACCGGGCGCCGTCCAGGCACCTCGATTAGTTCTCGAGCTTTTGGAG
TACGTCGTCTTTAGGTTGGGGGGAGGGGTTTTATGCGATGGAGTTTCCCCACACTGAGTGGGTGGAGACT
GAAGTTAGGCCAGCTTGGCACTTGATGTAATTCTCCTTGGAATTTGCCCTTTTTGAGTTTGGATCTTGGT
TCATTCTCAAGCCTCAGACAGTGGTTCAAAGTTTTTTTCTTCCATTTCAGGTGTCGTGAGGCTAGCATCG
ATTGATCAACAAGTTTGTACAAAAAAGTTGGCATGGCTGAGGCGGCCCCGGCCCCGACATCTGAATGGGA
CTCCGAGTGCCTTACATCCCTGCAGCCCCTTCCTCTTCCTACACCCCCAGCAGCAAATGAGGCACACCTG
CAGACAGCAGCTATCTCTCTGTGGACAGTGGTGGCCGCCGTGCAGGCTATAGAGAGGAAGGTGGAGATCC
ACAGCCGGCGACTCCTACACCTAGAAGGTCGGACAGGGACAGCAGAGAAGAAACTAGCCAGCTGTGAAAA
GACAGTTACCGAGCTTGGGAACCAGCTGGAGGGCAAGTGGGCCGTGCTGGGAACCCTGCTGCAGGAGTAC
GGGCTGCTGCAGAGGCGGCTGGAGAACTTGGAGAACCTGCTGCGCAACAGGAACTTCTGGATCCTGCGGC
TCCCTCCAGGTATTAAGGGAGATATCCCAAAGGTGCCTGTGGCATTTGATGATGTCTCCATCTACTTTTC
CACTCCAGAGTGGGAAAAATTAGAAGAATGGCAAAAGGAACTTTACAAGAATATCATGAAGGGCAACTAC
GAGTCTCTCATCTCCATGGATTATGCTATAAATCAACCTGATGTCTTATCTCAGATTCAACCAGAAGGGG
AACATAATACAGAGGACCAGGCAGGGCCAGAGGAAAGTGAGATTCCCACAGACCCCAGTGAAGAGCCTGG
TATTTCAACATCAGATATTCTGTCTTGGATTAAACAAGAAGAAGAGCCTCAGGTTGGGGCCCCACCGGAG
TCCAAGGAGAGTGACGTGTACAAAAGCACTTATGCTGATGAAGAGCTTGTCATCAAAGCTGAAGGCCTTG
CTAGATCCTCGTTGTGCCCTGAGGTTCCAGTCCCTTTCTCTTCTCCACCAGCAGCAGCAAAGGATGCTTT
TTCAGATGTGGCTTTCAAAAGCCAGCAGTCTACATCCATGACACCTTTTGGACGTCCAGCCACTGACCTG
CCTGAAGCCTCTGAGGGACAAGTGACTTTTACTCAGTTGGGTAGCTATCCCCTCCCACCTCCAGTTGGCG
AGCAGGTGTTCTCATGCCACCACTGTGGCAAGAATCTCAGCCAAGACATGTTGCTGACCCACCAATGTAG
CCATGCTACTGAGCACCCCTTACCCTGTGCCCAGTGCCCTAAGCACTTTACTCCACAGGCGGACCTCAGC
AGCACCTCCCAGGACCATGCCAGCGAGACACCCCCCACCTGCCCACACTGTGCCAGGACTTTTACTCACC
CATCAAGACTTACCTACCATCTTCGGGTCCATAACAGCACTGAGCGTCCTTTCCCCTGTCCTGATTGCCC
CAAGCGCTTTGCTGACCAGGCTCGACTCACCAGCCACCGGAGAGCTCATGCAAGCGAAAGGCCCTTCCGC
TGTGCCCAGTGCGGCAGGAGCTTCAGCTTGAAAATCAGCCTCCTGCTCCACCAGCGGGGTCATGCACAAG
AGCGCCCTTTCTCCTGCCCTCAGTGTGGCATTGACTTCAACGGCCACTCGGCCCTGATCCGCCACCAGAT
GATCCACACAGGCGAGCGTCCTTACCCCTGCACTGACTGCAGTAAGAGCTTCATGCGCAAGGAGCACCTG
CTGAACCACCGGCGGCTGCACACAGGCGAGCGGCCCTTCAGTTGTCCTCACTGTGGCAAGAGCTTCATCC
GCAAGCACCACCTAATGAAACACCAGCGCATCCACACCGGGGAGCGGCCCTACCCCTGCTCCTACTGTGG
CAGGAGCTTCCGCTACAAACAGACACTCAAGGACCACCTCCGTTCAGGCCACAATGGAGGCTGTGGGGGT
GATAGTGACCCATCAGGTCAGCCACCCAACCCACCAGGTCCCCTCATAACTGGGCTTGAAACTTCTGGCC
TGGGTGTCAACACTGAAGGTCTAGAGACCAACCAGTGGTATGGGGAAGGGAGTGGAGGGGGAGTTTTGTA
CCCAACTTTCTTGTACAAAGTGGTTGATATCGGTAAGCCTATCCCTAACCCTCTCCTCGGTCTCGATTCT
ACGTAGTAATGAACTAGTCCGTAACTTGAAAGTATTTCGATTTCTTGGCTTTATATATCTTGTGGAAAGG
ACGATCACTATTTTTATCCGAGATCAGTACGCGTTAAGTCGACAATCAACCTCTGGATTACAAAATTTGT
GAAAGATTGACTGGTATTCTTAACTATGTTGCTCCTTTTACGCTATGTGGATACGCTGCTTTAATGCCTT
TGTATCATGCTATTGCTTCCCGTATGGCTTTCATTTTCTCCTCCTTGTATAAATCCTGGTTGCTGTCTCT
TTATGAGGAGTTGTGGCCCGTTGTCAGGCAACGTGGCGTGGTGTGCACTGTGTTTGCTGACGCAACCCCC
ACTGGTTGGGGCATTGCCACCACCTGTCAGCTCCTTTCCGGGACTTTCGCTTTCCCCCTCCCTATTGCCA
CGGCGGAACTCATCGCCGCCTGCCTTGCCCGCTGCTGGACAGGGGCTCGGCTGTTGGGCACTGACAATTC
CGTGGTGTTGTCGGGGAAATCATCGTCCTTTCCTTGGCTGCTCGCCTGTGTTGCCACCTGGATTCTGCGC
GGGACGTCCTTCTGCTACGTCCCTTCGGCCCTCAATCCAGCGGACCTTCCTTCCCGCGGCCTGCTGCCGG
CTCTGCGGCCTCTTCCGCGTCTTCGCCTTCGCCCTCAGACGAGTCGGATCTCCCTTTGGGCCGCCTCCCC
GCGTCGACTTTAAGACCAATGACTTACAAGGCAGCTGTAGATCTTAGCCACTTTTTAAAAGAAAAGGGGG
GACTGGAAGGGCTAATTCACTCCCAACGAAGACAAGATCTGCTTTTTGCTTGTACTGGGTCTCTCTGGTT
AGACCAGATCTGAGCCTGGGAGCTCTCTGGCTAACTAGGGAACCCACTGCTTAAGCCTCAATAAAGCTTG
CCTTGAGTGCTTCAAGTAGTGTGTGCCCGTCTGTTGTGTGACTCTGGTAACTAGAGATCCCTCAGACCCT
TTTAGTCAGTGTGGAAAATCTCTAGCAGTACGTATAGTAGTTCATGTCATCTTATTATTCAGTATTTATA
ACTTGCAAAGAAATGAATATCAGAGAGTGAGAGGAACTTGTTTATTGCAGCTTATAATGGTTACAAATAA
AGCAATAGCATCACAAATTTCACAAATAAAGCATTTTTTTCACTGCATTCTAGTTGTGGTTTGTCCAAAC
TCATCAATGTATCTTATCATGTCTGGCTCTAGCTATCCCGCCCCTAACTCCGCCCATCCCGCCCCTAACT
CCGCCCAGTTCCGCCCATTCTCCGCCCCATGGCTGACTAATTTTTTTTATTTATGCAGAGGCCGAGGCCG
CCTCGGCCTCTGAGCTATTCCAGAAGTAGTGAGGAGGCTTTTTTGGAGGCCTAGGGACGTACCCAATTCG
CCCTATAGTGAGTCGTATTACGCGCGCTCACTGGCCGTCGTTTTACAACGTCGTGACTGGGAAAACCCTG
GCGTTACCCAACTTAATCGCCTTGCAGCACATCCCCCTTTCGCCAGCTGGCGTAATAGCGAAGAGGCCCG
CACCGATCGCCCTTCCCAACAGTTGCGCAGCCTGAATGGCGAATGGG
[124 nt withheld, positions 4808-4931]
C
[91 nt withheld, positions 4933-5023]
A
[49 nt withheld, positions 5025-5073]
CCTTTGACGTTGGAGTCCACGTTCTTT
[37 nt withheld, positions 5101-5137]
ACCCTATCTCGGTCTATTCTTTTGATTTATAAGGGATTTTGCCGATTTCGGCCTATTGGTTAAAAAATGA
GCTGATTTAACAAAAATTTAACGCGAATTTTAACAAAATATTAACGCTTACAATTTAGGTGGCACTTTTC
GGGGAAATGTGCGCGGAACCCCTATTTGTTTATTTTTCTAAATACATTCAAATATGTATCCGCTCATGAG
ACAATAACCCTGATAAATGCTTCAATAATATTGAAAAAGGAAGAGTATGAGTATTCAACATTTCCGTGTC
GCCCTTATTCCCTTTTTTGCGGCATTTTGCCTTCCTGTTTTTGCTCACCCAGAAACGCTGGTGAAAGTAA
AAGATGCTGAAGATCAGTTGGGTGCACGAGTGGGTTACATCGAACTGGATCTCAACAGCGGTAAGATCCT
TGAGAGTTTTCGCCCCGAAGAACGTTTTCCAATGATGAGCACTTTTAAAGTTCTGCTATGTGGCGCGGTA
TTATCCCGTATTGACGCCGGGCAAGAGCAACTCGGTCGCCGCATACACTATTCTCAGAATGACTTGGTTG
AGTACTCACCAGTCACAGAAAAGCATCTTACGGATGGCATGACAGTAAGAGAATTATGCAGTGCTGCCAT
AACCATGAGTGATAACACTGCGGCCAACTTACTTCTGACAACGATCGGAGGACCGAAGGAGCTAACCGCT
TTTTTGCACAACATGGGGGATCATGTAACTCGCCTTGATCGTTGGGAACCGGAGCTGAATGAAGCCATAC
CAAACGACGAGCGTGACACCACGATGCCTGTAGCAATGGCAACAACGTTGCGCAAACTATTAACTGGCGA
ACTACTTACTCTAGCTTCCCGGCAACAATTAATAGACTGGATGGAGGCGGATAAAGTTGCAGGACCACTT
CTGCGCTCGGCCCTTCCGGCTGGCTGGTTTATTGCTGATAAATCTGGAGCCGGTGAGCGTGGGTCTCGCG
GTATCATTGCAGCACTGGGGCCAGATGGTAAGCCCTCCCGTATCGTAGTTATCTACACGACGGGGAGTCA
GGCAACTATGGATGAACGAAATAGACAGATCGCTGAGATAGGTGCCTCACTGATTAAGCATTGGTAACTG
TCAGACCAAGTTTACTCATATATACTTTAGATTGATTTAAAACTTCATTTTTAATTTAAAAGGATCTAGG
TGAAGATCCTTTTTGATAATCTCATGACCAAAATCCCTTAACGTGAGTTTTCGTTCCACTGAGCGTCAGA
CCCCGTAGAAAAGATCAAAGGATCTTCTTGAGATCCTTTTTTTCTGCGCGTAATCTGCTGCTTGCAAACA
AAAAAACCACCGCTACCAGCGGTGGTTTGTTTGCCGGATCAAGAGCTACCAACTCTTTTTCCGAAGGTAA
CTGGCTTCAGCAGAGCGCAGATACCAAATACTGTTCTTCTAGTGTAGCCGTAGTTAGGCCACCACTTCAA
GAACTCTGTAGCACCGCCTACATACCTCGCTCTGCTAATCCTGTTACCAGTGGCTGCTGCCAGTGGCGAT
AAGTCGTGTCTTACCGGGTTGGACTCAAGACGATAGTTACCGGATAAGGCGCAGCGGTCGGGCTGAACGG
GGGGTTCGTGCACACAGCCCAGCTTGGAGCGAACGACCTACACCGAACTGAGATACCTACAGCGTGAGCT
ATGAGAAAGCGCCACGCTTCCCGAAGGGAGAAAGGCGGACAGGTATCCGGTAAGCGGCAGGGTCGGAACA
GGAGAGCGCACGAGGGAGCTTCCAGGGGGAAACGCCTGGTATCTTTATAGTCCTGTCGGGTTTCGCCACC
TCTGACTTGAGCGTCGATTTTTGTGATGCTCGTCAGGGGGGCGGAGCCTATGGAAAAACGCCAGCAACGC
GGCCTTTTTACGGTTCCTGGCCTTTTGCTGGCCTTTTGCTCACATGTTCTTTCCTGCGTTATCCCCTGAT
TCTGTGGATAACCGTATTACCGCCTTTGAGTGAGCTGATACCGCTCGCCGCAGCCGAACGACCGAGCGCA
GCGAGTCAGTGAGCGAGGAAGCGGAAGAGCGCCCAATACGCAAACCGCCTCTCCCCGCGCGTTGGCCGAT
TCATTAATGCAGCTGGCACGACAGGTTTCCCGACTGGAAAGCGGGCAGTGAGCGCAACGCAATTAATGTG
AGTTAGCTCACTCATTAGGCACCCCAGGCTTTACACTTTATGCTTCCGGCTCGTATGTTGTGTGGAATTG
TGAGCGGATAACAATTTCACACAGGAAACAGCTATGACCATGATTACGCCAAGCGCGCAATTAACCCTCA
CTAAAGGGAACAAAAGCTGGAGCTGCAAGCTTAATGTAGTCTTATGCAATACTCTTGTAGTCTTGCAACA
TGGTAACGATGAGTTAGCAACATGCCTTACAAGGAGAGAAAAAGCACCGTGCATGCCGATTGGTGGAAGT
AAGGTGGTACGATCGTGCCTTATTAGGAAGGCAACAGACGGGTCTGACATGGATTGGACGAACCACTGAA
TTGCCGCATTGCAGAGATATTGTATTTAAGTGCCTAGCTCGATACATAAACGGGTCTCTCTGGTTAGACC
AGATCTGAGCCTGGGAGCTCTCTGGCTAACTAGGGAACCCACTGCTTAAGCCTCAATAAAGCTTGCCTTG
AGTGCTTCAAGTAGTGTGTGCCCGTCTGTTGTGTGACTCTGGTAACTAGAGATCCCTCAGACCCTTTTAG
TCAGTGTGGAAAATCTCTAGCAGTGGCGCCCGAACAGGGACTTGAAAGCGAAAGGGAAACCAGAGGAGCT
CTCTCGACGCAGGACTCGGCTTGCTGAAGCGCGCACGGCAAGAGGCGAGGGGCGGCGACTGGTGAGTACG
CCAAAAATTTTGACTAGCGGAGGCTAGAAGGAGAGAGATGGGTGCGAGAGCGTCAGTATTAAGCGGGGGA
GAATTAGATCGCGATGGGAAAAAATTCGGTTAAGGCCAGGGGGAAAGAAAAAATATAAATTAAAACATAT
AGTATGGGCAAGCAGGGAGCTAGAACGATTCGCAGTTAATCCTGGCCTGTTAGAAACATCAGAAGGCTGT
AGACAAATACTGGGACAGCTACAACCATCCCTTCAGACAGGATCAGAAGAACTTAGATCATTATATAATA
CAGTAGCAACCCTCTATTGTGTGCATCAAAGGATAGAGATAAAAGACACCAAGGAAGCTTTAGACAAGAT
AGAGGAAGAGCAAAACAAAAGTAAGACCACCGCACAGCAAGCGGCCGCTGATCTTCAGACCTGGAGGAGG
AGATATGAGGGACAATTGGAGAAGTGAATTATATAAATATAAAGTAGTAAAAATTGAACCATTAGGAGTA
GCACCCACCAAGGCAAAGAGAAGAGTGGTGCAGAGAGAAAAAAGAGCAGTGGGAATAGGAGCTTTGTTCC
TTGGGTTCTTGGGAGCAGCAGGAAGCACTATGGGCGCAGCGTCAATGACGCTGACGGTACAGGCCAGACA
ATTATTGTCTGGTATAGTGCAGCAGCAGAACAATTTGCTGAGGGCTATTGAGGCGCAACAGCATCTGTTG
CAACTCACAGTCTGGGGCATCAAGCAGCTCCAGGCAAGAATCCTGGCTGTGGAAAGATACCTAAAGGATC
AACAGCTCCTGGGGATTTGGGGTTGCTCTGGAAAACTCATTTGCACCACTGCTGTGCCTTGGAATGCTAG
TTGGAGTAATAAATCTCTGGAACAGATTTGGAATCACACGACCTGGATGGAGTGGGACAGAGAAATTAAC
AATTACACAAGCTTAATACACTCCTTAATTGAAGAATCGCAAAACCAGCAAGAAAAGAATGAACAAGAAT
TATTGGAATTAGATAAATGGGCAAGTTTGTGGAATTGGTTTAACATAACAAATTGGCTGTGGTATATAAA
ATTATTCATAATGATAGTAGGAGGCTTGGTAGGTTTAAGAATAGTTTTTGCTGTACTTTCTATAGTGAAT
AGAGTTAGGCAGGGATATTCACCATTATCGTTTCAGACCCACCTCCCAACCCCGAGGGGACCCATGCATT
GCATCTCAATTAGTCAGCAACCAGGTGTGGAAAGTCCCCAGGCTCCCCAGCAGGCAGAAGTATGCAAAGC
ATGCGTCTCAATTAGTCAGCAACCATAGTCCCGCCCCTAACTCCGCCCATCCCGCCCCTAACTCCGCCCA
GTTCCGCCCATTCTCCGCCCCATGGCTGACTAATTTTTTTTATTTATGCAGAGGCCGAGGCCGCCTCGGC
CTCTGAGCTATTCCAGAAGTAGTGAGGAGGCTTTTTTGGAGGCCTAGGCTTTTGCAAAAAGCTTTCTAGA
GGTACCACCGGAGCTTACCATGACCGAGTACAAGCCCACGGTGCGCCTCGCCACCCGCGACGACGTCCCC
AGGGCCGTACGCACCCTCGCCGCCGCGTTCGCCGACTACCCCGCCACGCGCCACACCGTCGATCCGGACC
GCCACATCGAGCGGGTCACCGAGCTGCAAGAACTCTTCCTCACGCGCGTCGGGCTCGACATCGGCAAGGT
GTGGGTCGCGGACGACGGCGCCGCCGTGGCGGTCTGGACCACGCCGGAGAGCGTCGAAGCGGGGGCGGTG
TTCGCCGAGATCGGCCCGCGCATGGCCGAGTTGAGCGGTTCCCGGCTGGCCGCGCAGCAACAGATGGAAG
GCCTCCTGGCGCCGCACCGGCCCAAGGAGCCCGCGTGGTTCCTGGCCACCGTCGGCGTCTCGCCCGACCA
CCAGGGCAAGGGTCTGGGCAGCGCCGTCGTGCTCCCCGGAGTGGAGGCGGCCGAGCGCGCCGGGGTGCCC
GCCTTCCTGGAGACCTCCGCGCCCCGCAACCTCCCCTTCTACGAGCGGCTCGGCTTCACCGTCACCGCCG
ACGTCGAGGTGCCCGAAGGACCGCGCACCTGGTGCATGACCCGCAAGCCCGGTGCCAGTTAACGAATTCT
AGATCTTGAGACAAATGGCAGTATTCATCCACAATTTTAAAAGAAAAGGGGGGATTGGGGGGTACAGTGC
AGGGGAAAGAATAGTAGACATAATAGCAACAGACATACAAACTAAAGAATTACAAAAACAAATTACAAAA
ATTCAAAATTTTCGGGTTTATTACAGGGACAGCAGAGATCCACTTTGGCGCCGGCTCGAGGCCTGCAGGT
GCAAAGATGGATAAAGTTTTAAACAGAGAGGAATCTTTGCAGCTAATGGACCTTCTAGGTCTTGAAAGGA
GTGGGAATT
Features (pLannotate 1.2.2; 34 found; start..end, strand, type, name):
      1..1179    +  promoter       EF-1α promoter: strong constitutive promoter for human elongation factor EF-1α
   1200..1217    +  protein_bind   attB1 (fragment): mutant version of attB; core recombination site for the Gateway® BP reaction BP Clonase™
   1223..3148    +  CDS            ZNF398: ZN398_HUMAN - Also known as KIAA1339, ZER6. Experimental evidence at protein level: Swiss-Prot protein existence level 1. Functions as a transcriptional activator. From Homo sapiens (Human).
   3150..3174    -  protein_bind   attB2: mutant version of attB; recombination site for the Gateway® BP reaction BP Clonase™
   3182..3223    +  CDS            V5 tag: epitope tag from simian virus 5
   3239..3292    +  promoter       U6 promoter (fragment): RNA polymerase III promoter for human U6 snRNA
   3334..3922    +  misc_feature   WPRE: woodchuck hepatitis virus posttranscriptional regulatory element
   3973..3992    +  misc_feature   cPPT/CTS (fragment): central polypurine tract and central termination sequence of HIV-1
   3994..4227    +  LTR            3' LTR (ΔU3): self-inactivating 3' long terminal repeat (LTR) from HIV-1
   4305..4426    +  polyA_signal   SV40 poly(A) signal: SV40 polyadenylation signal
   4466..4601    +  rep_origin     SV40 ori: SV40 origin of replication
   4622..4640    -  promoter       T7 promoter: promoter for bacteriophage T7 RNA polymerase
   4648..4803    +  CDS            lacZα (fragment): LacZα fragment of β-galactosidase; lacZ fragment
   4808..5236    +  rep_origin     f1 ori (sequence partly withheld): f1 bacteriophage origin of replication; arrow indicates direction of (+) strand synthesis
   5289..5393    +  promoter       AmpR promoter: bla
   5394..6254    +  CDS            AmpR: β-lactamase; bla; confers resistance to ampicillin, carbenicillin, and related antibiotics
   6425..7013    +  rep_origin     ori: high-copy-number ColE1/pMB1/pBR322/pUC origin of replication
   7196..7288    +  CDS            lacI (fragment): lac repressor; lacI; The lac repressor binds to the lac operator to inhibit transcription in E. coli. This inhibition can be relieved by adding lactose or isopropyl-β-D-thiogalactopyranoside (IPTG).
   7301..7322    +  protein_bind   CAP binding site: CAP binding activates transcription in the presence of cAMP. E. coli catabolite activator protein
   7337..7367    +  promoter       lac promoter: promoter for the E. coli lac operon
   7375..7391    +  protein_bind   lac operator: The lac repressor binds to the lac operator to inhibit transcription in E. coli. This inhibition can be relieved by adding lactose or isopropyl-β-D-thiogalactopyranoside (IPTG). lac repressor encoded by lacI
   7436..7454    +  promoter       T3 promoter: promoter for bacteriophage T3 RNA polymerase
   7482..7708    +  promoter       RSV promoter: Rous sarcoma virus enhancer/promoter
   7709..7889    +  LTR            5' LTR (truncated): truncated 5' long terminal repeat (LTR) from HIV-1
   7936..8061    +  misc_feature   HIV-1 Ψ: packaging signal of human immunodeficiency virus type 1
   8045..8408    +  CDS            HIV-1 gag (fragment): gag protein from human immunodeficiency virus 1; gag
   8554..8787    +  misc_feature   RRE: The Rev response element (RRE) of HIV-1 allows for Rev-dependent mRNA export from the nucleus to the cytoplasm.
   9164..9190    +  CDS            Rev (fragment): human immunodeficiency virus 1 (HIV-1) Rev protein; rev; enhances nuclear export of unspliced and incompletely spliced viral mRNAs
   9197..9220    +  promoter       SV40 promoter (fragment): SV40 early promoter
   9221..9292    +  promoter       SV40 promoter (fragment): SV40 enhancer and early promoter
   9316..9451    +  rep_origin     SV40 ori: SV40 origin of replication
   9497..10093   +  CDS            PuroR (fragment): puromycin N-acetyltransferase; pac from Streptomyces; confers resistance to puromycin
  10142..10259   +  misc_feature   cPPT/CTS: central polypurine tract and central termination sequence of HIV-1
  10324..10390   +  CDS            small t antigen (fragment): SV40 (simian virus 40) small t antigen
