[The description below was written by a language model from this plasmid's Addgene catalogue record and pLannotate feature annotations shown in this document.]
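Description:
TFORF3484 is a third-generation-style, self-inactivating HIV-1 lentiviral expression plasmid built on the pLX_TRC317 backbone. It is one member of a barcoded transcription factor ORF collection intended for overexpression in mammalian cells. It carries the human zinc-finger gene ZNF398 (also known as ZER6; reference transcript noted by the depositor), introduced by Gateway cloning and therefore flanked by attB1 and attB2 recombination scars. The ORF is driven by the strong constitutive EF-1α promoter and reads through attB2 into a C-terminal V5 epitope tag for detection. A WPRE downstream enhances transcript stability and expression. According to the catalogue entry, each construct in the collection has a unique 24-bp barcode that identifies the transcription factor in pooled screens. The barcode is not annotated in the feature table. A short U6-promoter fragment annotated between the V5 tag and the WPRE may simply be a residual or primer-landing sequence, as the record gives it no function.

The viral framework consists of an RSV promoter fused to a truncated 5′ LTR, the Ψ packaging signal with a partial gag sequence, the RRE for Rev-dependent export, a cPPT/CTS, and a ΔU3 3′ LTR followed by an SV40 polyadenylation signal. Upstream of the EF-1α cassette and within the proviral region, an SV40 early promoter drives puromycin N-acetyltransferase, which allows selection of transduced cells. In bacteria the plasmid is maintained by a high-copy ColE1/pUC origin and ampicillin resistance, and it also carries an f1 origin. The depositor warns of possible recombination, which is common with LTR-containing plasmids. The 10,396-nt sequence is consistent with the stated backbone and insert sizes.
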