Addgene plasmid #144960: TFORF3484
Purpose: Lentiviral vector for overexpressing transcription factor ORFs with unique 24-bp barcodes. Barcodes facilitate identification of transcription factors in pooled screens.
Depositing lab: Feng Zhang. Depositing organization: Broad Institute. Publication: A transcription factor atlas of directed differentiation. Joung J, Ma S, Tay T, Geiger-Schuller KR, Kirchgatterer PC, Verdine VK, Guo B, Arias-Garcia MA, Allen WE, Singh A, Kuksenko O, Abudayyeh OO, Gootenberg JS, Fu Z, Macrae RK, Buenrostro JD, Regev A, Zhang F. Cell. 2023 Jan 5;186(1):209-229.e26. doi: 10.1016/j.cell.2022.11.026. PubMed 36608654.
Backbone
  Vector backbone: pLX_TRC317
  Backbone manufacturer: Broad Institute Genetic Perturbation Platform
  Backbone size w/o insert (bp): 8264
  Vector type: Mammalian Expression, Lentiviral
  Selectable markers: Puromycin
Growth in bacteria
  Bacterial resistance: Ampicillin, 100 μg/mL
  Growth temperature: 37°C
  Growth strain: NEB Stable
  Copy number: High Copy
Gene/Insert
  Gene/Insert name: ZNF398
  Species: H. sapiens (human)
  Insert size (bp): 2132
  Entrez Gene: ZNF398 (a.k.a. P51, P71, ZER6)
  Promoter: EF1a
  Tag / fusion protein: V5 (C terminal on insert)
  Cloning method: Gateway Cloning
  Sequencing primers: 5′ GGGTGGAGACTGAAGTTAGGCCAG; 3′ CACATAGCGTAAAAGGAGCAACATAG
Resource information
  A portion of this plasmid was derived from a plasmid made by: Broad Institute Genetic Perturbation Platform
Terms and licenses: Academic/Nonprofit Terms; Industry Terms: Not Available to Industry
Depositor comments: NM_170686.2 Please test multiple small colonies in case of plasmid recombination. To make this collection available in a timely manner, a portion of this collection was not fully sequenced by Addgene. If an Addgene verified full plasmid sequence is not available, please contact us prior to placing an order to request the full sequence.
How to cite: TFORF3484 was a gift from Feng Zhang (Addgene plasmid # 144960 ; http://n2t.net/addgene:144960 ; RRID:Addgene_144960)
