>Addgene plasmid #144960 | TFORF3484 | depositor partial sequence | sequence record 286995 | Insert
ATCGATTGATCAACAAGTTTGTACAAAAAAGTTGGCATGGCTGAGGCGGCCCCGGCCCCGACATCTGAAT
GGGACTCCGAGTGCCTTACATCCCTGCAGCCCCTTCCTCTTCCTACACCCCCAGCAGCAAATGAGGCACA
CCTGCAGACAGCAGCTATCTCTCTGTGGACAGTGGTGGCCGCCGTGCAGGCTATAGAGAGGAAGGTGGAG
ATCCACAGCCGGCGACTCCTACACCTAGAAGGTCGGACAGGGACAGCAGAGAAGAAACTAGCCAGCTGTG
AAAAGACAGTTACCGAGCTTGGGAACCAGCTGGAGGGCAAGTGGGCCGTGCTGGGAACCCTGCTGCAGGA
GTACGGGCTGCTGCAGAGGCGGCTGGAGAACTTGGAGAACCTGCTGCGCAACAGGAACTTCTGGATCCTG
CGGCTCCCTCCAGGTATTAAGGGAGATATCCCAAAGGTGCCTGTGGCATTTGATGATGTCTCCATCTACT
TTTCCACTCCAGAGTGGGAAAAATTAGAAGAATGGCAAAAGGAACTTTACAAGAATATCATGAAGGGCAA
CTACGAGTCTCTCATCTCCATGGATTATGCTATAAATCAACCTGATGTCTTATCTCAGATTCAACCAGAA
GGGGAACATAATACAGAGGACCAGGCAGGGCCAGAGGAAAGTGAGATTCCCACAGACCCCAGTGAAGAGC
CTGGTATTTCAACATCAGATATTCTGTCTTGGATTAAACAAGAAGAAGAGCCTCAGGTTGGGGCCCCACC
GGAGTCCAAGGAGAGTGACGTGTACAAAAGCACTTATGCTGATGAAGAGCTTGTCATCAAAGCTGAAGGC
CTTGCTAGATCCTCGTTGTGCCCTGAGGTTCCAGTCCCTTTCTCTTCTCCACCAGCAGCAGCAAAGGATG
CTTTTTCAGATGTGGCTTTCAAAAGCCAGCAGTCTACATCCATGACACCTTTTGGACGTCCAGCCACTGA
CCTGCCTGAAGCCTCTGAGGGACAAGTGACTTTTACTCAGTTGGGTAGCTATCCCCTCCCACCTCCAGTT
GGCGAGCAGGTGTTCTCATGCCACCACTGTGGCAAGAATCTCAGCCAAGACATGTTGCTGACCCACCAAT
GTAGCCATGCTACTGAGCACCCCTTACCCTGTGCCCAGTGCCCTAAGCACTTTACTCCACAGGCGGACCT
CAGCAGCACCTCCCAGGACCATGCCAGCGAGACACCCCCCACCTGCCCACACTGTGCCAGGACTTTTACT
CACCCATCAAGACTTACCTACCATCTTCGGGTCCATAACAGCACTGAGCGTCCTTTCCCCTGTCCTGATT
GCCCCAAGCGCTTTGCTGACCAGGCTCGACTCACCAGCCACCGGAGAGCTCATGCAAGCGAAAGGCCCTT
CCGCTGTGCCCAGTGCGGCAGGAGCTTCAGCTTGAAAATCAGCCTCCTGCTCCACCAGCGGGGTCATGCA
CAAGAGCGCCCTTTCTCCTGCCCTCAGTGTGGCATTGACTTCAACGGCCACTCGGCCCTGATCCGCCACC
AGATGATCCACACAGGCGAGCGTCCTTACCCCTGCACTGACTGCAGTAAGAGCTTCATGCGCAAGGAGCA
CCTGCTGAACCACCGGCGGCTGCACACAGGCGAGCGGCCCTTCAGTTGTCCTCACTGTGGCAAGAGCTTC
ATCCGCAAGCACCACCTAATGAAACACCAGCGCATCCACACCGGGGAGCGGCCCTACCCCTGCTCCTACT
GTGGCAGGAGCTTCCGCTACAAACAGACACTCAAGGACCACCTCCGTTCAGGCCACAATGGAGGCTGTGG
GGGTGATAGTGACCCATCAGGTCAGCCACCCAACCCACCAGGTCCCCTCATAACTGGGCTTGAAACTTCT
GGCCTGGGTGTCAACACTGAAGGTCTAGAGACCAACCAGTGGTATGGGGAAGGGAGTGGAGGGGGAGTTT
TGTACCCAACTTTCTTGTACAAAGTGGTTGATATCGGTAAGCCTATCCCTAACCCTCTCCTCGGTCTCGA
TTCTACGTAGTAATGAACTAGTCCGTAACTTGAAAGTATTTCGATTTCTTGGCTTTATATATCTTGTGGA
AAGGACGATCACTATTTTTATCCGAGATCAGT
