>Addgene plasmid #144960 | TFORF3484 | depositor partial sequence | sequence record 286996 | Barcode
TCACTATTTTTATCCGAGATCAGT
